Addgene plasmid #110588: pBTK206
Purpose: BTK Type 3 coding sequence for golden gate assembly
Depositing lab: Jeffrey Barrick. Depositing organization: University of Texas at Austin. Publication: Genetic Engineering of Bee Gut Microbiome Bacteria with a Toolkit for Modular Assembly of Broad-Host-Range Plasmids. Leonard SP, Perutka J, Powell JE, Geng P, Richhart DD, Byrom M, Kar S, Davies BW, Ellington AD, Moran NA, Barrick JE. ACS Synth Biol. 2018 May 18;7(5):1279-1290. doi: 10.1021/acssynbio.7b00399. Epub 2018 Apr 13. PubMed 29608282.
Backbone
  Vector backbone: ColE1
  Vector type: Synthetic Biology
Growth in bacteria
  Bacterial resistance: Chloramphenicol, 12.5 μg/mL
  Growth temperature: 37°C
  Growth strain: DH5alpha
  Copy number: High Copy
Gene/Insert
  Gene/Insert name: Nanoluc
  Species: Synthetic
  Cloning method: Gibson Cloning
Terms and licenses: Academic/Nonprofit Terms; Industry Terms: Not Available to Industry
How to cite: pBTK206 was a gift from Jeffrey Barrick (Addgene plasmid # 110588 ; http://n2t.net/addgene:110588 ; RRID:Addgene_110588)
