[The description below was written by a language model from this plasmid's Addgene catalogue record and pLannotate feature annotations shown in this document.]
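Description:
pBTK206 is a small (about 2.2 kb) part plasmid from the bee microbiome toolkit (BTK), a synthetic-biology collection for the modular Golden Gate assembly of broad-host-range plasmids. It stores a single "Type 3" part, meaning a coding sequence, in a minimal storage backbone. The plasmid replicates in E. coli at high copy from a ColE1/pUC-type origin and is selected with chloramphenicol. Resistance comes from the cat gene (chloramphenicol acetyltransferase), which is driven by its native cat promoter and followed by a minimal phage lambda t0 terminator.

The payload is the NanoLuc (Nluc) luciferase open reading frame, a small, bright engineered luciferase widely used as a luminescent reporter. The record lists it as synthetic, and the feature annotation matches it to the human codon-optimized version. No promoter, ribosome binding site or terminator is annotated for the Nluc coding sequence itself. This fits its role as a promoterless part that is not meant to be expressed from this plasmid. In a Golden Gate scheme, such a part is released by a Type IIS restriction enzyme and ligated in a defined order with promoter/RBS, terminator, origin and marker parts to build a complete expression plasmid. The flanking restriction sites and overhangs are not annotated in the feature table, so their identity is not stated in the record. The insert was placed in the backbone by Gibson cloning. The part would typically be used to build luminescent reporter constructs, for example to measure gene expression in bee gut bacteria and other non-model hosts targeted by the toolkit.
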