Features (pLannotate 1.2.2; 5 found; start..end, strand, type, name):
    135..723     +  rep_origin     ori: high-copy-number ColE1/pMB1/pBR322/pUC origin of replication
    835..1350    +  CDS            Nluc: NanoLuc® luciferase human codon-optimized
   1368..1402    -  terminator     lambda t0 terminator: minimal transcription terminator from phage lambda (Scholtissek and Grosse, 1987)
   1476..2132    -  CDS            cat: CAT_ECOLX - Experimental evidence at protein level: Swiss-Prot protein existence level 1. This enzyme is an effector of chloramphenicol resistance in bacteria. From Escherichia coli. This protein is used as a marker in many commonly used cloning vectors, such as pACYC184.
   2133..51      -  promoter       cat promoter (across the origin): promoter of the E. coli cat gene encoding chloramphenicol acetyltransferase
>Addgene plasmid #110588 | pBTK206 | addgene full sequence | sequence record 215581 | Addgene NGS Result
CCGGTAGTGATCTTATTTCATTATGGTGAAAGTTGGAACCTCTTACGTGCCCGATCAATCATGACCAAAA
TCCCTTAACGTGAGTTTTCGTTCCACTGAGCGTCAGACCCCGTAGAAAAGATCAAAGGATCTTCTTGAGA
TCCTTTTTTTCTGCGCGTAATCTGCTGCTTGCAAACAAAAAAACCACCGCTACCAGCGGTGGTTTGTTTG
CCGGATCAAGAGCTACCAACTCTTTTTCCGAAGGTAACTGGCTTCAGCAGAGCGCAGATACCAAATACTG
TTCTTCTAGTGTAGCCGTAGTTAGGCCACCACTTCAAGAACTCTGTAGCACCGCCTACATACCTCGCTCT
GCTAATCCTGTTACCAGTGGCTGCTGCCAGTGGCGATAAGTCGTGTCTTACCGGGTTGGACTCAAGACGA
TAGTTACCGGATAAGGCGCAGCGGTCGGGCTGAACGGGGGGTTCGTGCACACAGCCCAGCTTGGAGCGAA
CGACCTACACCGAACTGAGATACCTACAGCGTGAGCTATGAGAAAGCGCCACGCTTCCCGAAGGGAGAAA
GGCGGACAGGTATCCGGTAAGCGGCAGGGTCGGAACAGGAGAGCGCACGAGGGAGCTTCCAGGGGGAAAC
GCCTGGTATCTTTATAGTCCTGTCGGGTTTCGCCACCTCTGACTTGAGCGTCGATTTTTGTGATGCTCGT
CAGGGGGGCGGAGCCTATGGAAAAACGCCAGCAACGCGGCCTTTTTACGGTTCCTGGCCTTTTGCTGGCC
TTTTGCTCACATGTTCTTTCCTGCGTTATCCCCTGATTCTGTGGATAACCGTAGTCGGTCTCATATGGTC
TTCACACTCGAAGATTTCGTTGGGGACTGGCGACAGACAGCCGGCTACAACCTGGACCAAGTCCTTGAAC
AGGGAGGTGTGTCCAGTTTGTTTCAGAATCTCGGGGTGTCCGTAACTCCGATCCAAAGGATTGTCCTGAG
CGGTGAAAATGGGCTGAAGATCGACATCCATGTCATCATCCCGTATGAAGGTCTGAGCGGCGACCAAATG
GGCCAGATCGAAAAAATTTTTAAGGTGGTGTACCCTGTGGATGATCATCACTTTAAGGTGATCCTGCACT
ATGGCACACTGGTAATCGACGGGGTTACGCCGAACATGATCGACTATTTCGGACGGCCGTATGAAGGCAT
CGCCGTGTTCGACGGCAAAAAGATCACTGTAACAGGGACCCTGTGGAACGGCAACAAAATTATCGACGAG
CGCCTGATCAACCCCGACGGCTCCCTGCTGTTCCGAGTAACCATCAACGGAGTGACCGGCTGGCGGCTGT
GCGAACGCATTCTGGCGTAAATCCTGAGACCAGACCAATAAAAAACGCCCGGCGGCAACCGAGCGTTCTG
AACAAATCCAGATGGAGTTCTGAGGTCATTACTGGATCTATCAACAGGAGTCCAAGCGAGCTCGATATCA
AATTACGCCCCGCCCTGCCACTCATCGCAGTACTGTTGTAATTCATTAAGCATTCTGCCGACATGGAAGC
CATCACAAACGGCATGATGAACCTGAATCGCCAGCGGCATCAGCACCTTGTCGCCTTGCGTATAATATTT
GCCCATGGTGAAAACGGGGGCGAAGAAGTTGTCCATATTGGCCACGTTTAAATCAAAACTGGTGAAACTC
ACCCAGGGATTGGCTGAAACGAAAAACATATTCTCAATAAACCCTTTAGGGAAATAGGCCAGGTTTTCAC
CGTAACACGCCACATCTTGCGAATATATGTGTAGAAACTGCCGGAAATCGTCGTGGTATTCACTCCAGAG
CGATGAAAACGTTTCAGTTTGCTCATGGAAAACGGTGTAACAAGGGTGAACACTATCCCATATCACCAGC
TCACCGTCTTTCATTGCCATACGAAATTCCGGATGAGCATTCATCAGGCGGGCAAGAATGTGAATAAAGG
CCGGATAAAACTTGTGCTTATTTTTCTTTACGGTCTTTAAAAAGGCCGTAATATCCAGCTGAACGGTCTG
GTTATAGGTACATTGAGCAACTGACTGAAATGCCTCAAAATGTTCTTTACGATGCCATTGGGATATATCA
ACGGTGGTATATCCAGTGATTTTTTTCTCCATTTTAGCTTCCTTAGCTCCTGAAAATCTCGATAACTCAA
AAAATACGC
